Addgene plasmid #113749: pENTR-R4R3-mEGFP-C
Purpose: Gateway multi-site entry clone for second position mEGFP (C-terminal tag). Introduced into the genome via homology-directed repair after an LR reaction with homology sequences.
Depositing lab: Magdalena Bezanilla. Depositing organization: Dartmouth College and Medical School. Publication: Efficient and modular CRISPR-Cas9 vector system for Physcomitrella patens. Mallett DR, Chang M, Cheng X, Bezanilla M. Plant Direct. 2019 Sep 12;3(9):e00168. doi: 10.1002/pld3.168. eCollection 2019 Sep. PubMed 31523744.
Backbone
  Vector backbone: pDONR221-P4rP3r
  Backbone manufacturer: Invitrogen
  Backbone size w/o insert (bp): 2540
  Vector type: CRISPR ; Gateway Entry Vector
Growth in bacteria
  Bacterial resistance: Kanamycin, 50 μg/mL
  Growth temperature: 37°C
  Growth strain: DH5alpha
  Copy number: High Copy
Gene/Insert
  Gene/Insert name: mEGFP
  Insert size (bp): 729
  Tag / fusion protein: mEGFP (C terminal on insert)
  Cloning method: Gateway Cloning
  Sequencing primers: 5′ M13 Forward; 3′ M13 Reverse
Terms and licenses: Academic/Nonprofit Terms; Industry Terms: Not Available to Industry
Depositor comments: Second position vector for three-way Gateway LR reaction to insert C-terminal mEGFP at your locus of interest.
How to cite: pENTR-R4R3-mEGFP-C was a gift from Magdalena Bezanilla (Addgene plasmid # 113749 ; http://n2t.net/addgene:113749 ; RRID:Addgene_113749)
