[The description below was written by a language model from this plasmid's Addgene catalogue record and pLannotate feature annotations shown in this document.]
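Description:
pENTR-R4R3-mEGFP-C is a Gateway MultiSite entry clone built by BP recombination into the Invitrogen donor backbone pDONR221-P4rP3r, and it forms part of a modular CRISPR-Cas9 toolkit for the moss Physcomitrella patens. It is a small (about 3.4 kb) bacterial plasmid maintained at high copy through a ColE1/pUC-type origin and selected with kanamycin via an aminoglycoside phosphotransferase gene. Upstream of the cloning region sit the rrnB T1 and T2 transcription terminators, which insulate the insert from read-through transcription. M13 priming sites and a T7 promoter flank the cassette. The short lacI and lacZα fragments picked up by the annotation appear to be backbone remnants with no functional role.

The payload is a promoterless coding sequence for monomeric EGFP, a constitutively fluorescent green protein derived from Aequorea victoria GFP, flanked by attR-type recombination sites. The automated annotation labels these attR1/attB4 and attR3, whereas the plasmid name and the P4r-P3r backbone indicate an attR4–attR3 pair. These sites define the clone as the middle (second-position) element in a three-fragment LR reaction. There it is combined with first- and third-position entry clones carrying homology sequences from a target locus. The assembled product places mEGFP between the two homology arms and serves as a donor template for homology-directed repair, inserting mEGFP as an in-frame C-terminal tag on the gene of interest at its native genomic locus. The plasmid carries no expression elements for the tag and no Cas9 or guide RNA components. Expression depends on the endogenous gene after integration.
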