Features (pLannotate 1.2.2; 11 found; start..end, strand, type, name):
    121..213     +  CDS            lacI (fragment): lac repressor; lacI; The lac repressor binds to the lac operator to inhibit transcription in E. coli. This inhibition can be relieved by adding lactose or isopropyl-β-D-thiogalactopyranoside (IPTG).
    268..295     -  terminator     rrnB T2 terminator: transcription terminator T2 from the E. coli rrnB gene
    427..470     +  terminator     rrnB T1 terminator: Escherichia coli rrnB; transcription terminator T1 from the E. coli rrnB gene
    517..553     -  CDS            lacZα (fragment): LacZα fragment of β-galactosidase; lacZ fragment
    603..722     -  protein_bind   attR1: mutant version of attR; recombination site for the Gateway® LR reaction LR Clonase™
    706..726     -  protein_bind   attB4: mutant version of attB; core recombination site for the Gateway® BP reaction BP Clonase™
    735..1451    +  CDS            mEGFP: mEGFP is a basic (constitutively fluorescent) green fluorescent protein published in 2002, derived from Aequorea victoria. It has moderate acid sensitivity.
   1456..1579    +  protein_bind   attR3: mutant version of attR; recombination site for the Gateway® LR reaction LR Clonase™
   1635..1653    -  promoter       T7 promoter: promoter for bacteriophage T7 RNA polymerase
   1787..2596    +  CDS            KanR: aminoglycoside phosphotransferase; aph(3')-Ia; confers resistance to kanamycin in bacteria or G418 (Geneticin®) in eukaryotes
   2743..3331    +  rep_origin     ori: high-copy-number ColE1/pMB1/pBR322/pUC origin of replication
>Addgene plasmid #113749 | pENTR-R4R3-mEGFP-C | addgene full sequence | sequence record 238959 | Addgene NGS Result
CTTTCCTGCGTTATCCCCTGATTCTGTGGATAACCGTATTACCGCCTTTGAGTGAGCTGATACCGCTCGC
CGCAGCCGAACGACCGAGCGCAGCGAGTCAGTGAGCGAGGAAGCGGAAGAGCGCCCAATACGCAAACCGC
CTCTCCCCGCGCGTTGGCCGATTCATTAATGCAGCTGGCACGACAGGTTTCCCGACTGGAAAGCGGGCAG
TGAGCGCAACGCAATTAATACGCGTACCGCTAGCCAGGAAGAGTTTGTAGAAACGCAAAAAGGCCATCCG
TCAGGATGGCCTTCTGCTTAGTTTGATGCCTGGCAGTTTATGGCGGGCGTCCTGCCCGCCACCCTCCGGG
CCGTTGCTTCACAACGTTCAAATCCGCTCCCGGCGGATTTGTCCTACTCAGGAGAGCGTTCACCGACAAA
CAACAGATAAAACGAAAGGCCCAGTCTTCCGACTGAGCCTTTCGTTTTATTTGATGCCTGGCAGTTCCCT
ACTCTCGCGTTAACGCTAGCATGGATGTTTTCCCAGTCACGACGTTGTAAAACGACGGCCAGTCTTAAGC
TCGGGCCCCTACAGGTCACTAATACCATCTAAGTAGTTGATTCATAGTGACTGGATATGTTGTGTTTTAC
AGTATTATGTAGTCTGTTTTTTATGCAAAATCTAATTTAATATATTGATATTTATATCATTTTACGTTTC
TCGTTCAACTTTTCTATACAAAGTTGAAGGATCCATGGTGAGCAAGGGCGAGGAGCTGTTCACCGGGGTG
GTGCCCATCCTGGTCGAGCTGGACGGCGACGTAAACGGCCACAAGTTCAGCGTGTCCGGCGAGGGCGAGG
GCGATGCCACCTACGGCAAGCTGACCCTGAAGTTCATCTGCACCACCGGCAAGCTGCCCGTGCCCTGGCC
CACCCTCGTGACCACCCTGACCTACGGCGTGCAGTGCTTCAGCCGCTACCCCGACCACATGAAGCAGCAC
GACTTCTTCAAGTCCGCCATGCCCGAAGGCTACGTCCAGGAGCGCACCATCTTCTTCAAGGACGACGGCA
ACTACAAGACCCGCGCCGAGGTGAAGTTCGAGGGCGACACCCTGGTGAACCGCATCGAGCTGAAGGGCAT
CGACTTCAAGGAGGACGGCAACATCCTGGGGCACAAGCTGGAGTACAACTACAACAGCCACAACGTCTAT
ATCATGGCCGACAAGCAGAAGAACGGCATCAAGGTGAACTTCAAGATCCGCCACAACATCGAGGACGGCA
GCGTGCAGCTCGCCGACCACTACCAGCAGAACACCCCCATCGGCGACGGCCCCGTGCTGCTGCCCGACAA
CCACTACCTGAGCACCCAGTCCAAGCTTAGCAAAGACCCCAACGAGAAGCGCGATCACATGGTCCTGCTG
GAGTTCGTGACCGCCGCCGGGATCACTCTCGGCATGGACGAGCTGTACAAGTAAACAACTTTGTATAATA
AAGTTGAACGAGAAACGTAAAATGATATAAATATCAATATATTAAATTAGATTTTGCATAAAAAACAGAC
TACATAATACTGTAAAACACAACATATCCAGTCACTATGAATCAACTACTTAGATGGTATTAGTGACCTG
TACTGCAGGGCGGCCGCGATATCCCCTATAGTGAGTCGTATTACATGGTCATAGCTGTTTCCTGGCAGCT
CTGGCCCGTGTCTCAAAATCTCTGATGTTACATTGCACAAGATAAAAATATATCATCATGAACAATAAAA
CTGTCTGCTTACATAAACAGTAATACAAGGGGTGTTATGAGCCATATTCAACGGGAAACGTCGAGGCCGC
GATTAAATTCCAACATGGATGCTGATTTATATGGGTATAAATGGGCTCGCGATAATGTCGGGCAATCAGG
TGCGACAATCTATCGCTTGTATGGGAAGCCCGATGCGCCAGAGTTGTTTCTGAAACATGGCAAAGGTAGC
GTTGCCAATGATGTTACAGATGAGATGGTCAGACTAAACTGGCTGACGGAATTTATGCCTCTTCCGACCA
TCAAGCATTTTATCCGTACTCCTGATGATGCATGGTTACTCACCACTGCGATCCCCGGAAAAACAGCATT
CCAGGTATTAGAAGAATATCCTGATTCAGGTGAAAATATTGTTGATGCGCTGGCAGTGTTCCTGCGCCGG
TTGCATTCGATTCCTGTTTGTAATTGTCCTTTTAACAGCGATCGCGTATTTCGTCTCGCTCAGGCGCAAT
CACGAATGAATAACGGTTTGGTTGATGCGAGTGATTTTGATGACGAGCGTAATGGCTGGCCTGTTGAACA
AGTCTGGAAAGAAATGCATAAACTTTTGCCATTCTCACCGGATTCAGTCGTCACTCATGGTGATTTCTCA
CTTGATAACCTTATTTTTGACGAGGGGAAATTAATAGGTTGTATTGATGTTGGACGAGTCGGAATCGCAG
ACCGATACCAGGATCTTGCCATCCTATGGAACTGCCTCGGTGAGTTTTCTCCTTCATTACAGAAACGGCT
TTTTCAAAAATATGGTATTGATAATCCTGATATGAATAAATTGCAGTTTCATTTGATGCTCGATGAGTTT
TTCTAATCAGAATTGGTTAATTGGTTGTAACACTGGCAGAGCATTACGCTGACTTGACGGGACGGCGCAA
GCTCATGACCAAAATCCCTTAACGTGAGTTACGCGTCGTTCCACTGAGCGTCAGACCCCGTAGAAAAGAT
CAAAGGATCTTCTTGAGATCCTTTTTTTCTGCGCGTAATCTGCTGCTTGCAAACAAAAAAACCACCGCTA
CCAGCGGTGGTTTGTTTGCCGGATCAAGAGCTACCAACTCTTTTTCCGAAGGTAACTGGCTTCAGCAGAG
CGCAGATACCAAATACTGTTCTTCTAGTGTAGCCGTAGTTAGGCCACCACTTCAAGAACTCTGTAGCACC
GCCTACATACCTCGCTCTGCTAATCCTGTTACCAGTGGCTGCTGCCAGTGGCGATAAGTCGTGTCTTACC
GGGTTGGACTCAAGACGATAGTTACCGGATAAGGCGCAGCGGTCGGGCTGAACGGGGGGTTCGTGCACAC
AGCCCAGCTTGGAGCGAACGACCTACACCGAACTGAGATACCTACAGCGTGAGCTATGAGAAAGCGCCAC
GCTTCCCGAAGGGAGAAAGGCGGACAGGTATCCGGTAAGCGGCAGGGTCGGAACAGGAGAGCGCACGAGG
GAGCTTCCAGGGGGAAACGCCTGGTATCTTTATAGTCCTGTCGGGTTTCGCCACCTCTGACTTGAGCGTC
GATTTTTGTGATGCTCGTCAGGGGGGCGGAGCCTATGGAAAAACGCCAGCAACGCGGCCTTTTTACGGTT
CCTGGCCTTTTGCTGGCCTTTTGCTCACATGTT
